Addgene plasmid #129369: pRSET QUEEN7mu K97A
Purpose: mutant of QUEEN-7mu
Depositing lab: Yasushi Okada. Depositing organization: RIKEN Center for Biosystems Dynamics Research, Kobe. Publication: Live cell imaging of metabolic heterogeneity by quantitative fluorescent ATP indicator protein, QUEEN-37C. Yaginuma H, Okada Y. bioRxiv 2021.10.08.463131 10.1101/2021.10.08.463131.
Backbone
  Vector backbone: pRSET B
  Vector type: Bacterial Expression
Growth in bacteria
  Bacterial resistance: Ampicillin, 100 μg/mL
  Growth temperature: 37°C
  Growth strain: DH5alpha
  Copy number: High Copy
Gene/Insert
  Gene/Insert name: QUEEN7mu K97A
  Species: Synthetic
  Cloning method: Restriction Enzyme; 5′ cloning site Unknown (unknown if destroyed)
Terms and licenses: Academic/Nonprofit Terms; Industry Terms: Not Available to Industry
Depositor comments: Depositor Adm #1219 . Please visit https://www.biorxiv.org/content/10.1101/2021.10.08.463131v1 for bioRxiv preprint.
How to cite: pRSET QUEEN7mu K97A was a gift from Yasushi Okada (Addgene plasmid # 129369 ; http://n2t.net/addgene:129369 ; RRID:Addgene_129369)
