[The description below was written by a language model from this plasmid's Addgene catalogue record and pLannotate feature annotations shown in this document.]
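Description:
pRSET QUEEN7mu K97A is a roughly 4 kb bacterial expression plasmid built on the pRSET B backbone, carrying a point-mutant version of the genetically encoded fluorescent ATP indicator QUEEN-7mu. It is maintained in E. coli at high copy through a ColE1/pUC-type origin and selected with ampicillin via the β-lactamase gene. An f1 phage origin is also present, which would allow single-stranded DNA production. Short annotated lacZα, lacI and SET1 fragments appear to be backbone remnants or partial matches rather than functional elements.

The insert sits between a T7 promoter with the phage gene 10 ribosome binding site and a T7 terminator, so expression depends on a host that supplies T7 RNA polymerase. The reading frame begins with the standard pRSET leader: a 6xHis stretch (annotated as a capTEV fragment), the T7 gene 10 leader peptide and the Xpress epitope with its enterokinase cleavage site. Together these support affinity purification, detection and tag removal. Downstream, the sensor itself is annotated as a large fragment of the bacterial F-type ATP synthase ε subunit (atpC, matching thermophilic Bacillus/Geobacillus sequences), followed by a circularly permuted EGFP and then a second, short ε subunit fragment. In other words, the fluorescent protein is inserted within the ATP-binding ε subunit, the arrangement by which ATP binding is coupled to a change in fluorescence in QUEEN-type indicators.

The record describes the construct only as a synthetic mutant of QUEEN-7mu and does not state the effect of the K97A substitution. It was deposited alongside work developing quantitative ATP indicators for live-cell imaging, and its design suits recombinant production and purification of the variant protein in E. coli.
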