Features (pLannotate 1.2.2; 16 found; start..end, strand, type, name):
      1..19      +  promoter       T7 promoter: promoter for bacteriophage T7 RNA polymerase
     51..73      +  RBS            RBS: efficient ribosome binding site from bacteriophage T7 gene 10 (Olins and Rangwala, 1989)
     93..113     +  CDS            capTEV™ (fragment): composite tag for in vivo biotinylation, TEV protease cleavage, and 6xHis tagging
    114..146     +  CDS            T7 tag (gene 10 leader): leader peptide from bacteriophage T7 gene 10 promotes efficient translation in E. coli
    150..173     +  CDS            Xpress™ tag: Xpress™ epitope tag, including an enterokinase recognition and cleavage site
    180..500     +  CDS            atpC (fragment): ATPE_GEOKA - Experimental evidence at protein level: Swiss-Prot protein existence level 1. Produces ATP from ADP in the presence of a proton gradient across the membrane. From Geobacillus kaustophilus (strain HTA426).
    519..1241    +  CDS            cEGFP: cEGFP is a basic (constitutively fluorescent) green fluorescent protein published in 2008, derived from Aequorea victoria.
   1248..1319    +  CDS            atpC (fragment): ATPE_BACP3 - Experimental evidence at protein level: Swiss-Prot protein existence level 1. Produces ATP from ADP in the presence of a proton gradient across the membrane. From Bacillus sp. (strain PS3).
   1340..1389    +  CDS            SET1 (fragment): solubility-enhancement tag derived from T7 phage gene 10B
   1397..1444    +  terminator     T7 terminator: transcription terminator for bacteriophage T7 RNA polymerase
   1470..1536    +  CDS            lacZα (fragment): LacZα fragment of β-galactosidase; lacZ fragment
   1541..1969    +  rep_origin     f1 ori (sequence partly withheld): f1 bacteriophage origin of replication; arrow indicates direction of (+) strand synthesis
   2022..2126    +  promoter       AmpR promoter: bla
   2127..2987    +  CDS            AmpR: β-lactamase; bla; confers resistance to ampicillin, carbenicillin, and related antibiotics
   3158..3746    +  rep_origin     ori: high-copy-number ColE1/pMB1/pBR322/pUC origin of replication
   3929..3982    +  CDS            lacI (fragment): lac repressor; lacI; The lac repressor binds to the lac operator to inhibit transcription in E. coli. This inhibition can be relieved by adding lactose or isopropyl-β-D-thiogalactopyranoside (IPTG).
>Addgene plasmid #129369 | pRSET QUEEN7mu K97A | addgene full sequence | sequence record 259974 | Addgene NGS Result
TAATACGACTCACTATAGGGAGACCACAACGGTTTCCCTCTAGAAATAATTTTGTTTAACTTTAAGAAGG
AGATATACATATGCGGGGTTCTCATCATCATCATCATCATGGTATGGCTAGCATGACTGGTGGACAGCAA
ATGGGTCGGGATCTGTACGACGATGACGATAAGGATCCGATGAAAACGATCCACGTGAGCGTCACTACTC
CTGATGGCCCGGTGTACGAAGACGATGTTGAAATGGTCAGCGTCAAAGCGAAAAGCGGCGAGCTCGGCAT
TTTGCCGGGGCACATTCCGCTTAAGGCCCCGCTCGAGATCAGCGCGGCCCGGCTGAAAAAAGGCGGCAAA
ACGCAATACATTGCCGTCAGCGGCGGCAATTTGGAAGTCCGCCCGGACAAAGTGACGATTAACGCTCAAG
CTGCTGAACGGGCGGAGGACATTGACGTCCTCCGCGCCAAAGCGGCGGCGGAGCGGGCGGAGCGCCGCCT
GCAAAGCCAGACCCGTTACAACAGCCACAACGTCTATATCATGGCCGACAAGCAGAAGAACGGCATCAAG
GTGAACTTCAAGATCCGCCACAACATCGAGGACGGCAGCGTGCAGCTCGCCGACCACTACCAGCAGAACA
CCCCCATCGGCGACGGCCCCGTGCTGCTGCCCGACAACCACTACCTGAGCACCCAGTCCAAGCTGAGCAA
AGACCCCAACGAGAAGCGCGATCACATGGTCCTGCTGGAGTTCGTGACCGCCGCCGGGATCACTCTCGGC
ATGGACGAGCTGTACAAGGGTGGCACCGGAGGGAGCATGGTGAGCAAGGGCGAGGAGCTGTTCACCGGGG
TGGTGCCCATCCTGGTCGAGCTGGACGGCGACGTAAACGGCCACAAGTTCAGCGTGTCCGGCGAGGGCGA
GGGCGATGCCACCTACGGCAAGCTGACCCTGAAGTTCATCTGCACCACCGGCAAGCTGCCCGTGCCCTGG
CCCACCCTCGTGACCACCCTGACCTACGGCGTGCAGTGCTTCAGCCGCTACCCCGACCACATGAAGCAGC
ACGACTTCTTCAAGTCCGCCATGCCCGAAGGCTACGTCCAGGAGCGCACCATCTTCTTCAAGGACGACGG
CAACTACAAGACCCGCGCCGAGGTGAAGTTCGAGGGCGACACCCTGGTGAACCGCATCGAGCTGAAGGGC
ATCGACTTCAAGGAGGACGGCAACATCCTGGGGCACAAGCTGGAGTACAACCTGGGTGACATCGACTTCA
AACGGGCCGAACTGGCGTTAAAACGCGCCATGAACCGTTTGAGCGTTGCGGAAATGAAGTGAATTCGAAG
CTTGATCCGGCTGCTAACAAAGCCCGAAAGGAAGCTGAGTTGGCTGCTGCCACCGCTGAGCAATAACTAG
CATAACCCCTTGGGGCCTCTAAACGGGTCTTGAGGGGTTTTTTGCTGAAAGGAGGAACTATATCCGGATC
TGGCGTAATAGCGAAGAGGCCCGCACCGATCGCCCTTCCCAACAGTTGCGCAGCCTGAATGGCGAATGGG
[124 nt withheld, positions 1541-1664]
C
[91 nt withheld, positions 1666-1756]
A
[49 nt withheld, positions 1758-1806]
CCTTTGACGTTGGAGTCCACGTTCTTT
[37 nt withheld, positions 1834-1870]
ACCCTATCTCGGTCTATTCTTTTGATTTATAAGGGATTTTGCCGATTTCGGCCTATTGGTTAAAAAATGA
GCTGATTTAACAAAAATTTAACGCGAATTTTAACAAAATATTAACGCTTACAATTTAGGTGGCACTTTTC
GGGGAAATGTGCGCGGAACCCCTATTTGTTTATTTTTCTAAATACATTCAAATATGTATCCGCTCATGAG
ACAATAACCCTGATAAATGCTTCAATAATATTGAAAAAGGAAGAGTATGAGTATTCAACATTTCCGTGTC
GCCCTTATTCCCTTTTTTGCGGCATTTTGCCTTCCTGTTTTTGCTCACCCAGAAACGCTGGTGAAAGTAA
AAGATGCTGAAGATCAGTTGGGTGCACGAGTGGGTTACATCGAACTGGATCTCAACAGCGGTAAGATCCT
TGAGAGTTTTCGCCCCGAAGAACGTTTTCCAATGATGAGCACTTTTAAAGTTCTGCTATGTGGCGCGGTA
TTATCCCGTATTGACGCCGGGCAAGAGCAACTCGGTCGCCGCATACACTATTCTCAGAATGACTTGGTTG
AGTACTCACCAGTCACAGAAAAGCATCTTACGGATGGCATGACAGTAAGAGAATTATGCAGTGCTGCCAT
AACCATGAGTGATAACACTGCGGCCAACTTACTTCTGACAACGATCGGAGGACCGAAGGAGCTAACCGCT
TTTTTGCACAACATGGGGGATCATGTAACTCGCCTTGATCGTTGGGAACCGGAGCTGAATGAAGCCATAC
CAAACGACGAGCGTGACACCACGATGCCTGTAGCAATGGCAACAACGTTGCGCAAACTATTAACTGGCGA
ACTACTTACTCTAGCTTCCCGGCAACAATTAATAGACTGGATGGAGGCGGATAAAGTTGCAGGACCACTT
CTGCGCTCGGCCCTTCCGGCTGGCTGGTTTATTGCTGATAAATCTGGAGCCGGTGAGCGTGGGTCTCGCG
GTATCATTGCAGCACTGGGGCCAGATGGTAAGCCCTCCCGTATCGTAGTTATCTACACGACGGGGAGTCA
GGCAACTATGGATGAACGAAATAGACAGATCGCTGAGATAGGTGCCTCACTGATTAAGCATTGGTAACTG
TCAGACCAAGTTTACTCATATATACTTTAGATTGATTTAAAACTTCATTTTTAATTTAAAAGGATCTAGG
TGAAGATCCTTTTTGATAATCTCATGACCAAAATCCCTTAACGTGAGTTTTCGTTCCACTGAGCGTCAGA
CCCCGTAGAAAAGATCAAAGGATCTTCTTGAGATCCTTTTTTTCTGCGCGTAATCTGCTGCTTGCAAACA
AAAAAACCACCGCTACCAGCGGTGGTTTGTTTGCCGGATCAAGAGCTACCAACTCTTTTTCCGAAGGTAA
CTGGCTTCAGCAGAGCGCAGATACCAAATACTGTTCTTCTAGTGTAGCCGTAGTTAGGCCACCACTTCAA
GAACTCTGTAGCACCGCCTACATACCTCGCTCTGCTAATCCTGTTACCAGTGGCTGCTGCCAGTGGCGAT
AAGTCGTGTCTTACCGGGTTGGACTCAAGACGATAGTTACCGGATAAGGCGCAGCGGTCGGGCTGAACGG
GGGGTTCGTGCACACAGCCCAGCTTGGAGCGAACGACCTACACCGAACTGAGATACCTACAGCGTGAGCT
ATGAGAAAGCGCCACGCTTCCCGAAGGGAGAAAGGCGGACAGGTATCCGGTAAGCGGCAGGGTCGGAACA
GGAGAGCGCACGAGGGAGCTTCCAGGGGGAAACGCCTGGTATCTTTATAGTCCTGTCGGGTTTCGCCACC
TCTGACTTGAGCGTCGATTTTTGTGATGCTCGTCAGGGGGGCGGAGCCTATGGAAAAACGCCAGCAACGC
GGCCTTTTTACGGTTCCTGGCCTTTTGCTGGCCTTTTGCTCACATGTTCTTTCCTGCGTTATCCCCTGAT
TCTGTGGATAACCGTATTACCGCCTTTGAGTGAGCTGATACCGCTCGCCGCAGCCGAACGACCGAGCGCA
GCGAGTCAGTGAGCGAGGAAGCGGAAGAGCGCCCAATACGCAAACCGCCTCTCCCCGCGCGTTGGCCGAT
TCATTAATGCAGGATCTCGATCCCGCGAAAT
